>Addgene plasmid #98514 | BB1_12_pAOX1 | addgene full sequence | sequence record 191947 | Addgene NGS Result
GTAAAACGACGGCCAGTTTATCTAGTCAGCTTGATTCTAGCTGATCGTGGACCGGAAGGTGAGCCAGTGA
GTTGATTGCAGTCCAGTTACGCTGGAGTCTGAGGCTCGTCCTGAATGATATGCGGCCTCGAATTCGAAGA
CGCGGAGAGACGAAAGGTTGAATGAAACCTTTTTGCCATCCGACATCCACAGGTCCATTCTCACACATAA
GTGCCAAACGCAACAGGAGGGGATACACTAGCAGCAGACCGTTGCAAACGCAGGACCTCCACTCCTCTTC
TCCTCAACACCCACTTTTGCCATCGAAAAACCAGCCCAGTTATTGGGCTTGATTGGAGCTCGCTCATTCC
AATTCCTTCTACTAGGCTACTAACACCGTGACTTTATTAGCCTGTCTATCCTGGCCCCCCTGGCGAGGTT
CATGTTTGTTTATTTCCGAATGCAACAAGCTCCGCATTACACCCGAACATCACTCCAGATGAGGGCTTTC
TGAGTGTGGGGTCAAATAGTTTCATGTTCCCCAAATGGCCCAAAACTGACAGTTTAAACGCTGTCTTGGA
ACCTAATATGACAAAAGCGTGATCTCATCCAAGATGAACTAAGTTTGGTTCGTTGAAATGCTAACGGCCA
GTTGGTCAAAAAGAAACTTCCAAAAGTCGGCATACCGTTTGTCTTGTTTGGTATTGATTGACGAATGCTC
AAAATAATCTCATTAATGCTTAGCGCAGTCTCTCTATCGCTTCTGAACCCCGGTGCACCTGTGCCGAAAC
GCAAATGGGGAAACACCCGCTTTTTGGATGATTATGCATTGTCTCCACATTGTATGCTTCCAAGATTCTG
GTGGGAATACTGCTGATAGCCTAACGTTCATGATCAAAATTTAACTGTTCTAACCCCTACTTGACAGCAA
TATATAAACAGAAGGAAGCTGCCCTGTCTTAAACCTTTTTTTTTATCATCATTATTAGCTTACTTTCATA
ATTGCGACTGGTTCCAATTGACAAGCTTTTGATTTTAACGACTTTTAACGACAACTTGAGAAGATCAAAA
AACAACTAATTATTCGAAACCATGGCGTCTTCGAATTCGCGCGTGATCTTACGGCATTATACGTATGATC
GGTCCACGATCAGCTAGATTATCTAGTCAGCTTGATGTCATAGCTGTTTCCTGAGGCTCAATACTGACCA
TTTAAATCATACCTGACCTCCATAGCAGAAAGTCAAAAGCCTCCGACCGGAGGCTTTTGACTTGATCGGC
ACGTAAGAGGTTCCAACTTTCACCATAATGAAATAAGATCACTACCGGGCGTATTTTTTGAGTTATCGAG
ATTTTCAGGAGCTAAGGAAGCTAAAATGAGCCATATTCAACGGGAAACGTCTTGCTTGAAGCCGCGATTA
AATTCCAACATGGATGCTGATTTATATGGGTATAAATGGGCTCGCGATAATGTCGGGCAATCAGGTGCGA
CAATCTATCGATTGTATGGGAAGCCCGATGCGCCAGAGTTGTTTCTGAAACATGGCAAAGGTAGCGTTGC
CAATGATGTTACAGATGAGATGGTCAGGCTAAACTGGCTGACGGAATTTATGCCTCTTCCGACCATCAAG
CATTTTATCCGTACTCCTGATGATGCATGGTTACTCACCACTGCGATCCCAGGGAAAACAGCATTCCAGG
TATTAGAAGAATATCCTGATTCAGGTGAAAATATTGTTGATGCGCTGGCAGTGTTCCTGCGCCGGTTGCA
TTCGATTCCTGTTTGTAATTGTCCTTTTAACGGCGATCGCGTATTTCGTCTCGCTCAGGCGCAATCACGA
ATGAATAACGGTTTGGTTGGTGCGAGTGATTTTGATGACGAGCGTAATGGCTGGCCTGTTGAACAAGTCT
GGAAAGAAATGCATAAACTCTTGCCATTCTCACCGGATTCAGTCGTCACTCATGGTGATTTCTCACTTGA
TAACCTTATTTTTGACGAGGGGAAATTAATAGGTTGTATTGATGTTGGACGAGTCGGAATCGCAGACCGA
TACCAGGATCTTGCCATCCTATGGAACTGCCTCGGTGAGTTTTCTCCTTCATTACAGAAACGGCTTTTTC
AAAAATATGGTATTGATAATCCTGATATGAATAAATTGCAGTTTCACTTGATGCTCGATGAGTTTTTCTA
ATGAGGACCTAAATGTAATCACCTGGCTCACCTTCGGGTGGGCCTTTCTGCGTTGCTGGCGTTTTTCCAT
AGGCTCCGCCCCCCTGACGAGCATCACAAAAATCGATGCTCAAGTCAGAGGTGGCGAAACCCGACAGGAC
TATAAAGATACCAGGCGTTTCCCCCTGGAAGCTCCCTCGTGCGCTCTCCTGTTCCGACCCTGCCGCTTAC
CGGATACCTGTCCGCCTTTCTCCCTTCGGGAAGCGTGGCGCTTTCTCATAGCTCACGCTGTAGGTATCTC
AGTTCGGTGTAGGTCGTTCGCTCCAAGCTGGGCTGTGTGCACGAACCCCCCGTTCAGCCCGACCGCTGCG
CCTTATCCGGTAACTATCGTCTTGAGTCCAACCCGGTAAGACACGACTTATCGCCACTGGCAGCAGCCAC
TGGTAACAGGATTAGCAGAGCGAGGTATGTAGGCGGTGCTACAGAGTTCTTGAAGTGGTGGCCTAACTAC
GGCTACACTAGAAGAACAGTATTTGGTATCTGCGCTCTGCTGAAGCCAGTTACCTCGGAAAAAGAGTTGG
TAGCTCTTGATCCGGCAAACAAACCACCGCTGGTAGCGGTGGTTTTTTTGTTTGCAAGCAGCAGATTACG
CGCAGAAAAAAAGGATCTCAAGAAGATCCTTTGATTTTCTACCGAAGAAAGGCCCACCCGT
Features (pLannotate 1.2.2; 8 found; start..end, strand, type, name):
    148..1070    +  promoter       AOX1 promoter: Pichia pastoris AOX1; inducible promoter, regulated by methanol
   1221..1252    +  terminator     tonB terminator: bidirectional E. coli tonB-P14 transcription terminator
   1253..1355    +  promoter       cat promoter: promoter of the E. coli cat gene encoding chloramphenicol acetyltransferase
   1356..2171    +  CDS            KanR: aminoglycoside phosphotransferase; aph(3')-Ia; confers resistance to kanamycin in bacteria or G418 (Geneticin®) in eukaryotes
   2195..2222    +  terminator     T7Te terminator: phage T7 early transcription terminator
   2234..2821    -  rep_origin     ori: high-copy-number ColE1/pMB1/pBR322/pUC origin of replication
   2843..1       -  terminator     T3Te terminator (fragment) (across the origin): phage T3 early transcription terminator
   2861..17      -  CDS            lacZα (fragment) (across the origin): LacZα fragment of β-galactosidase; lacZ fragment
