[The description below was written by a language model from this plasmid's Addgene catalogue record and pLannotate feature annotations shown in this document.]
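Description:
BB1_12_pAOX1 is a level-one ("BB1") part plasmid from GoldenPiCS, a Golden Gate-derived modular cloning system for synthetic biology in the yeast Pichia pastoris. It is a small, roughly 2.9 kb E. coli storage vector rather than an expression construct in its own right, although the catalogue lists it under bacterial expression. Propagation relies on a high-copy ColE1/pUC-type origin. Selection is by kanamycin, through an aph(3')-Ia aminoglycoside phosphotransferase gene that the annotation places downstream of a cat gene promoter. Short bacterial and phage transcription terminators (tonB, T7Te and a T3Te fragment) flank the marker and origin, presumably insulating them from the cloning site. A residual lacZα fragment remains next to that site.

The payload is the P. pastoris AOX1 promoter, recorded as a 928 bp insert. This is the alcohol oxidase 1 promoter, a methanol-inducible element. The part was cloned with the type IIS enzyme BpiI, and those sites were destroyed during insertion. Internal BsaI and BpiI sites were removed from the promoter so that it survives later Golden Gate reactions. No coding sequence or yeast terminator follows the promoter, and no yeast marker or yeast origin is annotated. The plasmid therefore serves as a promoter donor, to be combined with coding-sequence and terminator parts into transcription units in higher-level GoldenPiCS backbones. The "12" in the name probably indicates the fusion-site position of the part, but the record does not say so.

The depositor notes that the plasmid is prone to dimerization, which may lower transformation efficiency. The comments also mention sequence discrepancies in an RPL2A promoter, a part that is neither the stated insert nor present in the feature table.
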