Addgene plasmid #98514: BB1_12_pAOX1
Purpose: BB1 with insert: promoter PAOX1
Depositing lab: Brigitte Gasser & Diethard Mattanovich & Michael Sauer. Depositing organization: Universitaet fur Bodenkultur Wien (BOKU-WIEN). Publication: GoldenPiCS: a Golden Gate-derived modular cloning system for applied synthetic biology in the yeast Pichia pastoris. Prielhofer R, Barrero JJ, Steuer S, Gassler T, Zahrl R, Baumann K, Sauer M, Mattanovich D, Gasser B, Marx H. BMC Syst Biol. 2017 Dec 8;11(1):123. doi: 10.1186/s12918-017-0492-3. PubMed 29221460.
Backbone
  Vector backbone: BB1
  Backbone size w/o insert (bp): 1936
  Vector type: Bacterial Expression
Growth in bacteria
  Bacterial resistance: Kanamycin, 50 μg/mL
  Growth temperature: 37°C
  Growth strain: DH10B
  Copy number: High Copy
Gene/Insert
  Gene/Insert name: AOX1 promoter
  Insert size (bp): 928
  Mutation: Internal BsaI and BpiI sites removed from insert
  Cloning method: Restriction Enzyme; 5′ cloning site BpiI (destroyed during cloning); 3′ cloning site BpiI (destroyed during cloning)
  Sequencing primers: 5′ 5'-GTAAAACGACGGCCAGTT-3' (M13-Fwd); 3′ 5´-CAGGAAACAGCTATGAC-3' (M13-Rev)
Terms and licenses: Academic/Nonprofit Terms; Industry Terms: Not Available to Industry
Depositor comments: Please note that some discrepancies in the RPL2A promoter sequence were found during Addgene's Quality Control Process. The depositing lab noted that these discrepancies are likely due to errors in the initial genome sequence and should NOT affect the function of the plasmid. This plasmid has been found to be prone to dimerization. Plasmid dimers often do not impact plasmid function, but may reduce transformation efficiencies. You may need to screen multiple colonies to isolate the monomeric version of this plasmid. If you still have trouble isolating the monomeric version, you might consider linearizing, gel extracting, re-ligating, and transforming the plasmid.
How to cite: BB1_12_pAOX1 was a gift from Brigitte Gasser & Diethard Mattanovich & Michael Sauer (Addgene plasmid # 98514 ; http://n2t.net/addgene:98514 ; RRID:Addgene_98514)
